>Addgene plasmid #191203 | pAAV-CAG-FRT-Rev-TdTomato | addgene full sequence | sequence record 374772 | Addgene NGS Result
CCACGCATTTTCACTTTGTAAATCAGAGTACCGTCTTGCAGGCTGCTGTCCTGCGTAACAGTGACCAGGC
CGCCATCTTCGAAATTCATAACACGTTCCCATTTGAAGCCCTCTGGGAAGGACAGCTTTTTGTAATCCGG
GATGTCTGCCGGGTGTTTTACGTAGGCTTTGGAACCGTACATGAACTGCGGAGACAGGATATCCCACGCA
AAAGGCAGTGGGCCACCTTTGGTAACTTTCAGCTTTGCGGTCTGAGTGCCCTCGTATGGGCGACCCTCGC
CCTCACCTTCAATCTCGAACTCATGGCCGTTCATAGAACCTTCCATACGTACTTTGAACCTCATGAACTC
TTTGATCACCGCCATGTTGTTGTCTTCGGAAGACGCAGTGCCAGAGGAACCAGAACCCGTAGAACCAGTA
CCGTGGCCCAGGAACAGGTGGTGACGGCCCTCGCTACGTTCATACTGTTCGACGATGGTATAATCTTCGT
TGTGAGACGTGATATCCAGTTTGGTGTCCACGTAGTAGTAACCTGGCAGTTGAACCGGCTTTTTAGCCAT
ATAGATCGTCTTAAATTCAACCAGGTAGTGACCGCCGTCCTTCAGTTTCAGCGCCTGGTGGATCTCACCT
TTCAGAACACCGTCACGCGGATACAGGCGCTCGGTAGATGCTTCCCATCCCATCGTCTTTTTCTGCATCA
CCGGGCCATCCGGCGGAAAGTTCGTACCACGCATCTTCACCTTGTAGATCAGGGTGCCATCTTGCAGAGA
GCTATCCTGGGTGACGGTAACCAGGCCACCGTCCTCAAAGTTCATTACACGCTCCCACTTGAAACCCTCC
GGGAAAGACAGCTTCTTGTAGTCCGGGATATCGGCTGGGTGTTTGACGTAGGCCTTGGAACCATACATAA
ACTGCGGGGACAGGATGTCCCACGCGAACGGCAGAGGACCGCCTTTGGTTACTTTCAGTTTAGCGGTCTG
CGTACCCTCGTACGGACGACCTTCGCCTTCGCCCTCGATCTCAAACTCATGACCGTTCATGCTACCCTCC
ATGCGTACTTTAAAACGCATAAACTCTTTAATCACCTCTTCACCCTTGCTAACCATGGTGGCGGATCCGG
CGCGCCCATATGACTAGTGGCCGGCCAGTTTAAACGAAGTTCCTATACTTTCTAGAGAATAGGAACTTCG
GAATAGGAACTTCCATTGCGATCGCTCCTATTTTGATCCAAGAAGTTCCTATACTTAGTTCAGAATAGGA
ACTTCGGAATAGGAACTTCCCTGCAGGAAGCTTATCGATAATCAACCTCTGGATTACAAAATTTGTGAAA
GATTGACTGGTATTCTTAACTATGTTGCTCCTTTTACGCTATGTGGATACGCTGCTTTAATGCCTTTGTA
TCATGCTATTGCTTCCCGTATGGCTTTCATTTTCTCCTCCTTGTATAAATCCTGGTTGCTGTCTCTTTAT
GAGGAGTTGTGGCCCGTTGTCAGGCAACGTGGCGTGGTGTGCACTGTGTTTGCTGACGCAACCCCCACTG
GTTGGGGCATTGCCACCACCTGTCAGCTCCTTTCCGGGACTTTCGCTTTCCCCCTCCCTATTGCCACGGC
GGAACTCATCGCCGCCTGCCTTGCCCGCTGCTGGACAGGGGCTCGGCTGTTGGGCACTGACAATTCCGTG
GTGTTGTCGGGGAAATCATCGTCCTTTCCTTGGCTGCTCGCCTGTGTTGCCACCTGGATTCTGCGCGGGA
CGTCCTTCTGCTACGTCCCTTCGGCCCTCAATCCAGCGGACCTTCCTTCCCGCGGCCTGCTGCCGGCTCT
GCGGCCTCTTCCGCGTCTTCGCTCACTGACTCGCTGCGCTCGGTCGTTCGGCTGCGGCGAGCGGTATCAG
CTCACTCAAAGGCGGTAATACGGTTATCCACAGAATCAGGGGATAACGCAGGAAAGAACATGTGAGCAAA
AGGCCAGCAAAAGGCCAGGAACCGTAAAAAGGCCGCGTTGCTGGCGTTTTTCCATAGGCTCCGCCCCCCT
GACGAGCATCACAAAAATCGACGCTCAAGTCAGAGGTGGCGAAACCCGACAGGACTATAAAGATACCAGG
CGTTTCCCCCTGGAAGCTCCCTCGTGCGCTCTCCTGTTCCGACCCTGCCGCTTACCGGATACCTGTCCGC
CTTTCTCCCTTCGGGAAGCGTGGCGCTTTCTCATAGCTCACGCTGTAGGTATCTCAGTTCGGTGTAGGTC
GTTCGCTCCAAGCTGGGCTGTGTGCACGAACCCCCCGTTCAGCCCGACCGCTGCGCCTTATCCGGTAACT
ATCGTCTTGAGTCCAACCCGGTAAGACACGACTTATCGCCACTGGCAGCAGCCACTGGTAACAGGATTAG
CAGAGCGAGGTATGTAGGCGGTGCTACAGAGTTCTTGAAGTGGTGGCCTAACTACGGCTACACTAGAAGA
ACAGTATTTGGTATCTGCGCTCTGCTGAAGCCAGTTACCTTCGGAAAAAGAGTTGGTAGCTCTTGATCCG
GCAAACAAACCACCGCTGGTAGCGGTGGTTTTTTTGTTTGCAAGCAGCAGATTACGCGCAGAAAAAAAGG
ATCTCAAGAAGATCCTTTGATCTTTTCTACGGGGTCTGACGCTCAGTGGAACGAAAACTCACGTTAAGGG
ATTTTGGTCATGAGATTATCAAAAAGGATCTTCACCTAGATCCTTTTAAATTAAAAATGAAGTTTTAAAT
CAATCTAAAGTATATATGAGTAAACTTGGTCTGACAGTTACCAATGCTTAATCAGTGAGGCACCTATCTC
AGCGATCTGTCTATTTCGTTCATCCATAGTTGCCTGACTCCCCGTCGTGTAGATAACTACGATACGGGAG
GGCTTACCATCTGGCCCCAGTGCTGCAATGATACCGCGAGACCCACGCTCACCGGCTCCAGATTTATCAG
CAATAAACCAGCCAGCCGGAAGGGCCGAGCGCAGAAGTGGTCCTGCAACTTTATCCGCCTCCATCCAGTC
TATTAATTGTTGCCGGGAAGCTAGAGTAAGTAGTTCGCCAGTTAATAGTTTGCGCAACGTTGTTGCCATT
GCTACAGGCATCGTGGTGTCACGCTCGTCGTTTGGTATGGCTTCATTCAGCTCCGGTTCCCAACGATCAA
GGCGAGTTACATGATCCCCCATGTTGTGCAAAAAAGCGGTTAGCTCCTTCGGTCCTCCGATCGTTGTCAG
AAGTAAGTTGGCCGCAGTGTTATCACTCATGGTTATGGCAGCACTGCATAATTCTCTTACTGTCATGCCA
TCCGTAAGATGCTTTTCTGTGACTGGTGAGTACTCAACCAAGTCATTCTGAGAATAGTGTATGCGGCGAC
CGAGTTGCTCTTGCCCGGCGTCAATACGGGATAATACCGCGCCACATAGCAGAACTTTAAAAGTGCTCAT
CATTGGAAAACGTTCTTCGGGGCGAAAACTCTCAAGGATCTTACCGCTGTTGAGATCCAGTTCGATGTAA
CCCACTCGTGCACCCAACTGATCTTCAGCATCTTTTACTTTCACCAGCGTTTCTGGGTGAGCAAAAACAG
GAAGGCAAAATGCCGCAAAAAAGGGAATAAGGGCGACACGGAAATGTTGAATACTCATACTCTTCCTTTT
TCAATATTATTGAAGCATTTATCAGGGTTATTGTCTCATGAGCGGATACATATTTGAATGTATTTAGAAA
AATAAACAAATAGGGGTTCCGCGCACATTTCCCCGAAAAGTGCCACCTAAATTGTAAGCGTTAATATTTT
GTTAAAATTCGCGTTAAATTTTTGTTAAATCAGCTCATTTTTTAACCAATAGGCCGAAATCGGCAAAATC
CCTTATAAATCAAAAGAATAGACCGAGATAGGGT
[37 nt withheld, positions 3885-3921]
AAAGAACGTGGACTCCAACGTCAAAGG
[49 nt withheld, positions 3949-3997]
T
[91 nt withheld, positions 3999-4089]
G
[124 nt withheld, positions 4091-4214]
CCCATTCGCCATTCAGGCTGCGCAACTGTTGGGAAGGGCGATCGGTGCGGGCCTCTTCGCTATTACGCCA
GCTGCGCGCTCGCTCGCTCACTGAGGCCGCCCGGGCAAAGCCCGGGCGTCGGGCGACCTTTGGTCGCCCG
GCCTCAGTGAGCGAGCGAGCGCGCAGAGAGGGAGTGGCCAACTCCATCACTAGGGGTTCCTTGTAGTTAA
TGATTAACCCGCCATGCTACTTATCTACGTAGCCATGCTCTAGGAAGATCGTACCATTGACGTCAATAAT
GACGTATGTTCCCATAGTAACGCCAATAGGGACTTTCCATTGACGTCAATGGGTGGAGTATTTACGGTAA
ACTGCCCACTTGGCAGTACATCAAGTGTATCATATGCCAAGTACGCCCCCTATTGACGTCAATGACGGTA
AATGGCCCGCCTGGCATTATGCCCAGTACATGACCTTATGGGACTTTCCTACTTGGCAGTACATCTACGT
ATTAGTCATCGCTATTACCATGGTCGAGGTGAGCCCCACGTTCTGCTTCACTCTCCCCATCTCCCCCCCC
TCCCCACCCCCAATTTTGTATTTATTTATTTTTTAATTATTTTGTGCAGCGATGGGGGCGGGGGGGGGGG
GGGGCGCGCGCCRGGGGGGGSGGGGGGGGGSGGGGGGGGGGGSGGGGSGRGGCGGAGAGGTGCGGCGGCA
GCCAATCAGAGCGGCGCGCTCCGAAAGTTTCCTTTTATGGCGAGGCGGCGGCGGCGGCGGCCCTATAAAA
AGCGAAGCGCGCGGCGGGCGGGAGTCGCTGCGCGCTGCCTTCGCCCCGTGCCCCGCTCCGCCGCCGCCTC
GCGCCGCCCGCCCCGGCTCTGACTGACCGCGTTACTCCCACAGGTGAGCGGGCGGGACGGCCCTTCTCCT
CCGGGCTGTAATTAGCGCTTGGTTTAATGACGGCTTGTTTCTTTTCTGTGGCTGCGTGAAAGCCTTGAGG
GGCTCCGGGAGGGCCCTTTGTGCGGGGGGAGCGGCTCGGGGCTGTCCGCGGGGGGACGGCTGCCTTCGGG
GGGGACGGGGCAGGGCGGGGTTCGGCTTCTGGCGTGTGACCGGCGGCTCTAGAGCCTCTGCTAACCATGT
TCATGCCTTCTTCTTTTTCCTACAGCTCCTGGGCAACGTGCTGGTTATTGTGCTGTCTCATCATTTTGGC
AAAGAATTGGATCCGGCGCGCCGAAGTTCCTATTCCGAAGTTCCTATTCTCTAGAAAGTATAGGAACTTC
CCTTTGGCCGGAGCGGCCAAAGCGCTCTGAAGTTCCTATTCCGAAGTTCCTATTCTGAACTAAGTATAGG
AACTTCGTTTAAACTTAATTAAACGCGTACCGGTAAGCTTTTATTTATACAGTTCGTCCATACCATACAG
AAACAGATGATGGCGACCTTCAGAACGCTCGTACTGTTCAACAATAGTATAATCCTCGTTGTGGGAGGTG
ATGTCCAGTTTAGTGTCAACGTAGTAATAGCCCGGCAGTTGTACAGGCTTTTTTGCCATGTAGATAGTTT
TGAACTCAACCAGATAGTGACCACCATCCTTCAGCTTCAGGGCCTGGTGAATCTCGCCTTTCAGCACACC
GTCGCGCGGGTACAGACGTTCGGTGCTAGCTTCCCAGCCCATAGTTTTCTTCTGCATTACTGGACCGTCA
GGCGGGAAGTTAGTG
Features (pLannotate 1.2.2; 14 found; start..end, strand, type, name):
   1156..1203    -  protein_bind   FRT: FLP-mediated recombination occurs in the 8-bp core sequence TCTAGAAA (Turan and Bode, 2011). FLP recombinase from the Saccharomyces cerevisiae 2μ plasmid
   1300..1842    +  misc_feature   WPRE (fragment): woodchuck hepatitis virus posttranscriptional regulatory element
   2009..2597    -  rep_origin     ori: high-copy-number ColE1/pMB1/pBR322/pUC origin of replication
   2768..3628    -  CDS            AmpR: β-lactamase; bla; confers resistance to ampicillin, carbenicillin, and related antibiotics
   3629..3733    -  promoter       AmpR promoter: bla
   3786..4214    -  rep_origin     f1 ori (sequence partly withheld): f1 bacteriophage origin of replication; arrow indicates direction of (+) strand synthesis
   4219..4288    -  CDS            lacZα (fragment): LacZα fragment of β-galactosidase; lacZ fragment
   4283..4415    -  repeat_region  AAV2 ITR (fragment): inverted terminal repeat of adeno-associated virus serotype 2 inverted
   4478..4726    +  enhancer       CMV enhancer (fragment): human cytomegalovirus immediate early enhancer
   4728..5004    +  promoter       chicken β-actin promoter: No description available
   5005..5140    +  intron         hybrid intron (fragment): hybrid between chicken β-actin (CBA) and minute virus of mice (MMV) introns (Gray et al., 2011)
   5229..5359    +  intron         chimeric intron (fragment): chimera between introns from chicken β-actin and rabbit β-globin
   5427..5474    +  protein_bind   FRT: FLP-mediated recombination occurs in the 8-bp core sequence TCTAGAAA (Turan and Bode, 2011). FLP recombinase from the Saccharomyces cerevisiae 2μ plasmid
   5588..1106    -  CDS            tdTomato (across the origin): tdTomato is a basic (constitutively fluorescent) orange fluorescent protein published in 2004, derived from Discosoma sp.. It is reported to be a somewhat slowly-maturing tandem dimer with low acid sensitivity.
