>Addgene plasmid #191203 | pAAV-CAG-FRT-Rev-TdTomato | addgene full sequence | sequence record 377887 | Addgene NGS Result
AGTGGGTTACATCGAACTGGATCTCAACAGCGGTAAGATCCTTGAGAGTTTTCGCCCCGAAGAACGTTTT
CCAATGATGAGCACTTTTAAAGTTCTGCTATGTGGCGCGGTATTATCCCGTATTGACGCCGGGCAAGAGC
AACTCGGTCGCCGCATACACTATTCTCAGAATGACTTGGTTGAGTACTCACCAGTCACAGAAAAGCATCT
TACGGATGGCATGACAGTAAGAGAATTATGCAGTGCTGCCATAACCATGAGTGATAACACTGCGGCCAAC
TTACTTCTGACAACGATCGGAGGACCGAAGGAGCTAACCGCTTTTTTGCACAACATGGGGGATCATGTAA
CTCGCCTTGATCGTTGGGAACCGGAGCTGAATGAAGCCATACCAAACGACGAGCGTGACACCACGATGCC
TGTAGCAATGGCAACAACGTTGCGCAAACTATTAACTGGCGAACTACTTACTCTAGCTTCCCGGCAACAA
TTAATAGACTGGATGGAGGCGGATAAAGTTGCAGGACCACTTCTGCGCTCGGCCCTTCCGGCTGGCTGGT
TTATTGCTGATAAATCTGGAGCCGGTGAGCGTGGGTCTCGCGGTATCATTGCAGCACTGGGGCCAGATGG
TAAGCCCTCCCGTATCGTAGTTATCTACACGACGGGGAGTCAGGCAACTATGGATGAACGAAATAGACAG
ATCGCTGAGATAGGTGCCTCACTGATTAAGCATTGGTAACTGTCAGACCAAGTTTACTCATATATACTTT
AGATTGATTTAAAACTTCATTTTTAATTTAAAAGGATCTAGGTGAAGATCCTTTTTGATAATCTCATGAC
CAAAATCCCTTAACGTGAGTTTTCGTTCCACTGAGCGTCAGACCCCGTAGAAAAGATCAAAGGATCTTCT
TGAGATCCTTTTTTTCTGCGCGTAATCTGCTGCTTGCAAACAAAAAAACCACCGCTACCAGCGGTGGTTT
GTTTGCCGGATCAAGAGCTACCAACTCTTTTTCCGAAGGTAACTGGCTTCAGCAGAGCGCAGATACCAAA
TACTGTTCTTCTAGTGTAGCCGTAGTTAGGCCACCACTTCAAGAACTCTGTAGCACCGCCTACATACCTC
GCTCTGCTAATCCTGTTACCAGTGGCTGCTGCCAGTGGCGATAAGTCGTGTCTTACCGGGTTGGACTCAA
GACGATAGTTACCGGATAAGGCGCAGCGGTCGGGCTGAACGGGGGGTTCGTGCACACAGCCCAGCTTGGA
GCGAACGACCTACACCGAACTGAGATACCTACAGCGTGAGCTATGAGAAAGCGCCACGCTTCCCGAAGGG
AGAAAGGCGGACAGGTATCCGGTAAGCGGCAGGGTCGGAACAGGAGAGCGCACGAGGGAGCTTCCAGGGG
GAAACGCCTGGTATCTTTATAGTCCTGTCGGGTTTCGCCACCTCTGACTTGAGCGTCGATTTTTGTGATG
CTCGTCAGGGGGGCGGAGCCTATGGAAAAACGCCAGCAACGCGGCCTTTTTACGGTTCCTGGCCTTTTGC
TGGCCTTTTGCTCACATGTTCTTTCCTGCGTTATCCCCTGATTCTGTGGATAACCGTATTACCGCCTTTG
AGTGAGCTGATACCGCTCGCCGCAGCCGAACGACCGAGCGCAGCGAGTCAGTGAGCGAGGAAGCGGAAGA
GCGCCCAATACGCAAACCGCCTCTCCCCGCGCGTTGGCCGATTCATTAATGCAGCTGCGCGCTCGCTCGC
TCACTGAGGCCGCCCGGGCAAAGCCCGGGCGTCGGGCGACCTTTGGTCGCCCGGCCTCAGTGAGCGAGCG
AGCGCGCAGAGAGGGAGTGGCCAACTCCATCACTAGGGGTTCCTTGTAGTTAATGATTAACCCGCCATGC
TACTTATCTACGTAGCCATGCTCTAGGAAGATCCTTATCGATTTTACCACATTTGTAGAGGTTTTACTTG
CTTTAAAAAACCTCCCACATCTCCCCCTGAACCTGAAACATAAAATGAATGCAATTGTTGTTGTTAACTT
GTTTATTGCAGCTTATAATGGTTACAAATAAAGCAATAGCATCACAAATTTCACAAATAAAGCATTTTTT
TCACTGCATTCTAGTTGTGGTTTGTCCAAACTCATCAATGTATCTTATCATGTCTGCTCGAAGCGGCCGC
CCGGGTCGACGGTATCGATGCGGGGAGGCGGCCCAAAGGGAGATCCGACTCGTCTGAGGGCGAAGGCGAA
GACGCGGAAGAGGCCGCAGAGCCGGCAGCAGGCCGCGGGAAGGAAGGTCCGCTGGATTGAGGGCCGAAGG
GACGTAGCAGAAGGACGTCCCGCGCAGAATCCAGGTGGCAACACAGGCGAGCAGCCAAGGAAAGGACGAT
GATTTCCCCGACAACACCACGGAATTGTCAGTGCCCAACAGCCGAGCCCCTGTCCAGCAGCGGGCAAGGC
AGGCGGCGATGAGTTCCGCCGTGGCAATAGGGAGGGGGAAAGCGAAAGTCCCGGAAAGGAGCTGACAGGT
GGTGGCAATGCCCCAACCAGTGGGGGTTGCGTCAGCAAACACAGTGCACACCACGCCACGTTGCCTGACA
ACGGGCCACAACTCCTCATAAAGAGACAGCAACCAGGATTTATACAAGGAGGAGAAAATGAAAGCCATAC
GGGAAGCAATAGCATGATACAAAGGCATTAAAGCAGCGTATCCACATAGCGTAAAAGGAGCAACATAGTT
AAGAATACCAGTCAATCTTTCACAAATTTTGTAATCCAGAGGTTGATTATCGATAAGCTTCCTGCAGGGA
AGTTCCTATTCCGAAGTTCCTATTCTTCAAATAGTATAGGAACTTCTTGGATCAAAATAGGAGCGATCGC
AATGGAAGTTCCTATTCCGAAGTTCCTATTCTCTAGAAAGTATAGGAACTTCGTTTAAACTGGCCGGCCT
CGCCACCATGGTTAGCAAGGGTGAAGAGGTGATTAAAGAGTTTATGCGTTTTAAAGTACGCATGGAGGGT
AGCATGAACGGTCATGAGTTTGAGATCGAGGGCGAAGGCGAAGGTCGTCCGTACGAGGGTACGCAGACCG
CTAAACTGAAAGTAACCAAAGGCGGTCCTCTGCCGTTCGCGTGGGACATCCTGTCCCCGCAGTTTATGTA
TGGTTCCAAGGCCTACGTCAAACACCCAGCCGATATCCCGGACTACAAGAAGCTGTCTTTCCCGGAGGGT
TTCAAGTGGGAGCGTGTAATGAACTTTGAGGACGGTGGCCTGGTTACCGTCACCCAGGATAGCTCTCTGC
AAGATGGCACCCTGATCTACAAGGTGAAGATGCGTGGTACGAACTTTCCGCCGGATGGCCCGGTGATGCA
GAAAAAGACGATGGGATGGGAAGCATCTACCGAGCGCCTGTATCCGCGTGACGGTGTTCTGAAAGGTGAG
ATCCACCAGGCGCTGAAACTGAAGGACGGCGGTCACTACCTGGTTGAATTTAAGACGATCTATATGGCTA
AAAAGCCGGTTCAACTGCCAGGTTACTACTACGTGGACACCAAACTGGATATCACGTCTCACAACGAAGA
TTATACCATCGTCGAACAGTATGAACGTAGCGAGGGCCGTCACCACCTGTTCCTGGGCCACGGTACTGGT
TCTACGGGTTCTGGTTCCTCTGGCACTGCGTCTTCCGAAGACAACAACATGGCGGTGATCAAAGAGTTCA
TGAGGTTCAAAGTACGTATGGAAGGTTCTATGAACGGCCATGAGTTCGAGATTGAAGGTGAGGGCGAGGG
TCGCCCATACGAGGGCACTCAGACCGCAAAGCTGAAAGTTACCAAAGGTGGCCCACTGCCTTTTGCGTGG
GATATCCTGTCTCCGCAGTTCATGTACGGTTCCAAAGCCTACGTAAAACACCCGGCAGACATCCCGGATT
ACAAAAAGCTGTCCTTCCCAGAGGGCTTCAAATGGGAACGTGTTATGAATTTCGAAGATGGCGGCCTGGT
CACTGTTACGCAGGACAGCAGCCTGCAAGACGGTACTCTGATTTACAAAGTGAAAATGCGTGGCACTAAC
TTCCCGCCTGACGGTCCAGTAATGCAGAAGAAAACTATGGGCTGGGAAGCTAGCACCGAACGTCTGTACC
CGCGCGACGGTGTGCTGAAAGGCGAGATTCACCAGGCCCTGAAGCTGAAGGATGGTGGTCACTATCTGGT
TGAGTTCAAAACTATCTACATGGCAAAAAAGCCTGTACAACTGCCGGGCTATTACTACGTTGACACTAAA
CTGGACATCACCTCCCACAACGAGGATTATACTATTGTTGAACAGTACGAGCGTTCTGAAGGTCGCCATC
ATCTGTTTCTGTATGGTATGGACGAACTGTATAAATAAACGCGTTTAATTAAGTTTAAACGAAGTTCCTA
TACTATTTGAAGAATAGGAACTTCGGAATAGGAACTTCAGAGCGCTTTGGCCGCTCCGGCCAAAGGGAAG
TTCCTATACTTTCTAGAGAATAGGAACTTCGGAATAGGAACTTCGGCGCGCCGGATCCAATTCTTTGCCA
AAATGATGAGACAGCACAATAACCAGCACGTTGCCCAGGAGCTGTAGGAAAAAGAAGAAGGCATGAACAT
GGTTAGCAGAGGCTCTAGAGCCGCCGGTCACACGCCAGAAGCCGAACCCCGCCCTGCCCCGTCCCCCCCG
AAGGCAGCCGTCCCCCCGCGGACAGCCCCGAGCCGCTCCCCCCGCACAAAGGGCCCTCCCGGAGCCCCTC
AAGGCTTTCACGCAGCCACAGAAAAGAAACAAGCCGTCATTAAACCAAGCGCTAATTACAGCCCGGAGGA
GAAGGGCCGTCCCGCCCGCTCACCTGTGGGAGTAACGCGGTCAGTCAGAGCCGGGGCGGGCGGCGCGAGG
CGGCGGCGGAGCGGGGCACGGGGCGAAGGCAGCGCGCAGCGACTCCCGCCCGCCGCGCGCTTCGCTTTTT
ATAGGGCCGCCGCCGCCGCCGCCTCGCCATAAAAGGAAACTTTCGGAGCGCGCCGCTCTGATTGGCTGCC
GCCGCMCCTCYCCGCCYCSCCCCSCCCCSCCCCYCSCCCCSCCCCCCCCCSCCYGGCGCGCSCCCCCCCC
CCCCCCGCCCCCATCGCTGCACAAAATAATTAAAAAATAAATAAATACAAAATTGGGGGTGGGGAGGGGG
GGGAGATGGGGAGAGTGAAGCAGAACGTGGGGCTCACCTCGACCATGGTAATAGCGATGACTAATACGTA
GATGTACTGCCAAGTAGGAAAGTCCCATAAGGTCATGTACTGGGCATAATGCCAGGCGGGCCATTTACCG
TCATTGACGTCAATAGGGGGCGTACTTGGCATATGATACACTTGATGTACTGCCAAGTGGGCAGTTTACC
GTAAATACTCCACCCATTGACGTCAATGGAAAGTCCCTATTGGCGTTACTATGGGAACATACGTCATTAT
TGACGTCAATGGTACGATCTTCCTAGAGCATGGCTACGTAGATAAGTAGCATGGCGGGTTAATCATTAAC
TACAAGGAACCCCTAGTGATGGAGTTGGCCACTCCCTCTCTGCGCGCTCGCTCGCTCACTGAGGCCGGGC
GACCAAAGGTCGCCCGACGCCCGGGCTTTGCCCGGGCGGCCTCAGTGAGCGAGCGAGCGCGCAGCTGGCG
TAATAGCGAAGAGGCCCGCACCGATCGCCCTTCCCAACAGTTGCGCAGCCTGAATGGCGAATGGG
[124 nt withheld, positions 5736-5859]
C
[91 nt withheld, positions 5861-5951]
A
[49 nt withheld, positions 5953-6001]
CCTTTGACGTTGGAGTCCACGTTCTTT
[37 nt withheld, positions 6029-6065]
ACCCTATCTCGGTCTATTCTTTTGATTTATAAGGGATTTTGCCGATTTCGGCCTATTGGTTAAAAAATGA
GCTGATTTAACAAAAATTTAACGCGAATTTTAACAAAATATTAACGCTTACAATTTAGGTGGCACTTTTC
GGGGAAATGTGCGCGGAACCCCTATTTGTTTATTTTTCTAAATACATTCAAATATGTATCCGCTCATGAG
ACAATAACCCTGATAAATGCTTCAATAATATTGAAAAAGGAAGAGTATGAGTATTCAACATTTCCGTGTC
GCCCTTATTCCCTTTTTTGCGGCATTTTGCCTTCCTGTTTTTGCTCACCCAGAAACGCTGGTGAAAGTAA
AAGATGCTGAAGATCAGTTGGGTGCACG
Features (pLannotate 1.2.2; 17 found; start..end, strand, type, name):
    910..1498    +  rep_origin     ori: high-copy-number ColE1/pMB1/pBR322/pUC origin of replication
   1681..1737    +  CDS            lacI (fragment): lac repressor; lacI; The lac repressor binds to the lac operator to inhibit transcription in E. coli. This inhibition can be relieved by adding lactose or isopropyl-β-D-thiogalactopyranoside (IPTG).
   1731..1864    -  repeat_region  AAV2 ITR: inverted terminal repeat of adeno-associated virus serotype 2 inverted
   1935..2003    +  CDS            large T antigen (fragment): large T antigen from SV40 (simian virus 40)
   2026..2147    +  polyA_signal   SV40 poly(A) signal: SV40 polyadenylation signal
   2190..2778    -  misc_feature   WPRE: woodchuck hepatitis virus posttranscriptional regulatory element
   2875..2922    +  protein_bind   FRT: FLP-mediated recombination occurs in the 8-bp core sequence TCTAGAAA (Turan and Bode, 2011). FLP recombinase from the Saccharomyces cerevisiae 2μ plasmid
   2948..4375    +  CDS            tdTomato: tdTomato is a basic (constitutively fluorescent) orange fluorescent protein published in 2004, derived from Discosoma sp.. It is reported to be a somewhat slowly-maturing tandem dimer with low acid sensitivity.
   4477..4524    -  protein_bind   FRT: FLP-mediated recombination occurs in the 8-bp core sequence TCTAGAAA (Turan and Bode, 2011). FLP recombinase from the Saccharomyces cerevisiae 2μ plasmid
   4592..4722    -  intron         chimeric intron (fragment): chimera between introns from chicken β-actin and rabbit β-globin
   4811..4946    -  intron         hybrid intron (fragment): hybrid between chicken β-actin (CBA) and minute virus of mice (MMV) introns (Gray et al., 2011)
   5224..5472    -  enhancer       CMV enhancer (fragment): human cytomegalovirus immediate early enhancer
   5535..5667    +  repeat_region  AAV2 ITR (fragment): inverted terminal repeat of adeno-associated virus serotype 2 inverted
   5662..5731    +  CDS            lacZα (fragment): LacZα fragment of β-galactosidase; lacZ fragment
   5736..6164    +  rep_origin     f1 ori (sequence partly withheld): f1 bacteriophage origin of replication; arrow indicates direction of (+) strand synthesis
   6217..6321    +  promoter       AmpR promoter: bla
   6322..739     +  CDS            AmpR (across the origin): β-lactamase; bla; confers resistance to ampicillin, carbenicillin, and related antibiotics
