[The description below was written by a language model from this plasmid's Addgene catalogue record and pLannotate feature annotations shown in this document.]
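Description:
pAAV-CAG-FRT-Rev-TdTomato is an AAV transfer plasmid for mammalian expression that gives FlpO-dependent production of the red-orange tandem-dimer fluorescent protein tdTomato. The bacterial backbone carries a high-copy ColE1/pUC origin, an f1 phage origin and an ampicillin resistance gene (β-lactamase) with its own promoter. It is maintained in a recombination-deficient strain, which is usual for plasmids carrying unstable AAV2 inverted terminal repeats. The ITRs flank the expression cassette and define the segment that is packaged into recombinant AAV particles.

Between the ITRs, the CAG promoter (CMV enhancer, chicken β-actin promoter and chimeric/hybrid intron sequences) is followed by a tdTomato coding sequence placed in reverse orientation relative to the promoter. The coding sequence is bracketed by two FRT sites in opposing orientation. In this state no functional tdTomato transcript is made. Flp or FlpO recombinase inverts the FRT-flanked segment, placing the coding sequence in the sense orientation so that it is expressed. A WPRE downstream enhances transcript stability and expression, and an SV40 polyadenylation signal terminates the transcript.

Two sequencing records accompany the entry. The 6,443 nt record shows both ITRs, the complete WPRE and the SV40 poly(A). The 5,909 nt record lacks the second ITR and the poly(A) signal and has only a partial WPRE, so it appears to be incomplete or to carry a deletion in that region. Both are shorter than the catalogued 6,480 bp. Both agree on the inverted tdTomato arrangement. The associated publication concerns reconstruction of projection neurons in mouse brain, consistent with use for sparse, bright, recombinase-gated neuronal labelling.
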