Addgene plasmid #191203: pAAV-CAG-FRT-Rev-TdTomato
Purpose: FlpO dependent TdTomato expression
Depositing lab: Janelia Viral Tools. Depositing organization: HHMI, Janelia Research Campus. Publication: Reconstruction of 1,000 Projection Neurons Reveals New Cell Types and Organization of Long-Range Connectivity in the Mouse Brain. Winnubst J, Bas E, Ferreira TA, Wu Z, Economo MN, Edson P, Arthur BJ, Bruns C, Rokicki K, Schauder D, Olbris DJ, Murphy SD, Ackerman DG, Arshadi C, Baldwin P, Blake R, Elsayed A, Hasan M, Ramirez D, Dos Santos B, Weldon M, Zafar A, Dudman JT, Gerfen CR, Hantman AW, Korff W, Sternson SM, Spruston N, Svoboda K, Chandrashekar J. Cell. 2019 Sep 19;179(1):268-281.e13. doi: 10.1016/j.cell.2019.07.042. Epub 2019 Sep 5. PubMed 31495573.
Backbone
  Vector backbone: pAAV
  Backbone size w/o insert (bp): 5052
  Total vector size (bp): 6480
  Vector type: Mammalian Expression, AAV
Growth in bacteria
  Bacterial resistance: Ampicillin, 100 μg/mL
  Growth temperature: 37°C
  Growth strain: NEB Stable
  Growth instructions: Grow for minimum time necessary. Do not store colonies on plate.
  Copy number: High Copy
Gene/Insert
  Gene/Insert name: TdTomato
  Insert size (bp): 1428
  Promoter: CAG
  Cloning method: Unknown
  Sequencing primers: 5′ N/A; 3′ N/A
Resource information
  A portion of this plasmid was derived from a plasmid made by: Janelia MouseLight Project, Jayaram Chandrashekar, and Kimberly Ritola
Terms and licenses: Academic/Nonprofit Terms; Industry Terms: Not Available to Industry
How to cite: pAAV-CAG-FRT-Rev-TdTomato was a gift from Janelia Viral Tools (Addgene plasmid # 191203 ; http://n2t.net/addgene:191203 ; RRID:Addgene_191203)
